>Addgene plasmid #120066 | pMaCTag-Z23 | depositor full sequence | sequence record 228141 | pMaCTag-Z23 sequence 4756 bps
GAACGCGGCCGCCAGCTGAAGCTTCGTACGTCAGGTGGAGGAGGTAGTGGCGGAGGCGGATCCGCAGAAA
TCGGTACTGGCTTTCCATTCGACCCCCATTATGTGGAAGTCCTGGGCGAGCGCATGCACTACGTCGATGT
TGGTCCGCGCGATGGCACCCCTGTGCTGTTCCTGCACGGTAACCCGACCTCCTCCTACGTGTGGCGCAAC
ATCATCCCGCATGTTGCACCGACCCATCGCTGCATTGCTCCAGACCTGATCGGTATGGGCAAATCCGACA
AACCAGACCTGGGTTATTTCTTCGACGACCACGTCCGCTTCATGGATGCCTTCATCGAAGCCCTGGGTCT
GGAAGAGGTCGTCCTGGTCATTCACGACTGGGGCTCCGCTCTGGGTTTCCACTGGGCCAAGCGCAATCCA
GAGCGCGTCAAAGGTATTGCATTTATGGAGTTCATCCGCCCTATCCCGACCTGGGACGAATGGCCAGAAT
TTGCCCGCGAGACCTTCCAGGCCTTCCGCACCACCGACGTCGGCCGCAAGCTGATCATCGATCAGAACGT
TTTTATCGAGGGTACGCTGCCGATGGGTGTCGTCCGCCCGCTGACTGAAGTCGAGATGGACCATTACCGC
GAGCCGTTCCTGAATCCTGTTGACCGCGAGCCACTGTGGCGCTTCCCAAACGAGCTGCCAATCGCCGGTG
AGCCAGCGAACATCGTCGCGCTGGTCGAAGAATACATGGACTGGCTGCACCAGTCCCCTGTCCCGAAGCT
GCTGTTCTGGGGCACCCCAGGCGTTCTGATCCCACCGGCCGAAGCCGCTCGCCTGGCCAAAAGCCTGCCT
AACTGCAAGGCTGTGGACATCGGCCCGGGTCTGAATCTGCTGCAAGAAGACAACCCGGACCTGATCGGCA
GCGAGATCGCGCGCTGGCTGTCGACGCTCGAGATTTCCGGCTGAACTAGTAACTTGTTTATTGCAGCTTA
TAATGGTTACAAATAAAGCAATAGCATCACAAATTTCACAAATAAAGCATTTTTTTCACTGCATTCTAGT
TGTGGTTTGTCCAAACTCATCAATGTATCTTAGTCGATATAACTTCGTATAGCATACATTATACGAAGTT
ATGTCGACGGTGTGGAAAGTCCCCAGGCTCCCCAGCAGGCAGAAGTATGCAAAGCATGCATCTCAATTAG
TCAGCAACCAGGTGTGGAAAGTCCCCAGGCTCCCCAGCAGGCAGAAGTATGCAAAGCATGCATCTCAATT
AGTCAGCAACCATAGTCCCGCCCCTAACTCCGCCCATCCCGCCCCTAACTCCGCCCAGTTCCGCCCATTC
TCCGCCCCATGGCTGACTAATTTTTTTTATTTATGCAGAGGCCGAGGCCGCCTCGGCCTCTGAGCTATTC
CAGAAGTAGTGAGGAGGCTTTTTTGGAGGCCTAGGCTTTTGCAAAGAATTCGCCACCATGGCCAAGTTGA
CCAGTGCCGTTCCGGTGCTCACCGCGCGCGACGTCGCCGGAGCGGTCGAGTTCTGGACCGACCGGCTCGG
GTTCTCCCGGGACTTCGTGGAGGACGACTTCGCCGGTGTGGTCCGGGACGACGTGACCCTGTTCATCAGC
GCGGTCCAGGACCAGGTGGTGCCGGACAACACCCTGGCCTGGGTGTGGGTGCGCGGCCTGGACGAGCTGT
ACGCCGAGTGGTCGGAGGTCGTGTCCACGAACTTCCGGGACGCCTCCGGGCCGGCCATGACCGAGATCGG
CGAGCAGCCGTGGGGGCGGGAGTTCGCCCTGCGCGACCCGGCCGGCAACTGCGTGCACTTCGTGGCCGAG
GAGCAGGACTGACTGCAGCGACTGTGCCTTCTAGTTGCCAGCCATCTGTTGTTTGCCCCTCCCCCGTGCC
TTCCTTGACCCTGGAAGGTGCCACTCCCACTGTCCTTTCCTAATAAAATGAGGAAATTGCATCGCATTGT
CTGAGTAGGTGTCATTCTATTCTGGGGGGTGGGGTGGGGCAGGACAGCAAGGGGGAGGATTGGGAAGACA
ATAGCAGGCATGCTGGGGATGCGGTGGGCTCTATGGCTCGAGGAGGGCCTATTTCCCATGATTCCTTCAT
ATTTGCATATACGATACAAGGCTGTTAGAGAGATAATTGGAATTAATTTGACTGTAAACACAAAGATATT
AGTACAAAATACGTGACGTAGAAAGTAATAATTTCTTGGGTAGTTTGCAGTTTTAAAATTATGTTTTAAA
ATGGACTATCATATGCTTACCGTAACTTGAAAGTATTTCGATTTCTTGGCTTTATATATCTTGTGGAAAG
GACGAAACACCGATAACTTCGTATAGCATACATTATACGAAGTTATGGTACCGATGCAGCTAGCCCGCGG
ATCTGCCGGTCTCCCTATAGTGAGTCGTATTAATTTCGATAAGCCAGGTTAACCTGCATTAATGAATCGG
CCAACGCGCGGGGAGAGGCGGTTTGCGTATTGGGCGCTCTTCCGCTTCCTCGCTCACTGACTCGCTGCGC
TCGGTCGTTCGGCTGCGGCGAGCGGTATCAGCTCACTCAAAGGCGGTAATACGGTTATCCACAGAATCAG
GGGATAACGCAGGAAAGAACATGTGAGCAAAAGGCCAGCAAAAGGCCAGGAACCGTAAAAAGGCCGCGTT
GCTGGCGTTTTTCCATAGGCTCCGCCCCCCTGACGAGCATCACAAAAATCGACGCTCAAGTCAGAGGTGG
CGAAACCCGACAGGACTATAAAGATACCAGGCGTTTCCCCCTGGAAGCTCCCTCGTGCGCTCTCCTGTTC
CGACCCTGCCGCTTACCGGATACCTGTCCGCCTTTCTCCCTTCGGGAAGCGTGGCGCTTTCTCAATGCTC
ACGCTGTAGGTATCTCAGTTCGGTGTAGGTCGTTCGCTCCAAGCTGGGCTGTGTGCACGAACCCCCCGTT
CAGCCCGACCGCTGCGCCTTATCCGGTAACTATCGTCTTGAGTCCAACCCGGTAAGACACGACTTATCGC
CACTGGCAGCAGCCACTGGTAACAGGATTAGCAGAGCGAGGTATGTAGGCGGTGCTACAGAGTTCTTGAA
GTGGTGGCCTAACTACGGCTACACTAGAAGGACAGTATTTGGTATCTGCGCTCTGCTGAAGCCAGTTACC
TTCGGAAAAAGAGTTGGTAGCTCTTGATCCGGCAAACAAACCACCGCTGGTAGCGGTGGTTTTTTTGTTT
GCAAGCAGCAGATTACGCGCAGAAAAAAAGGATCTCAAGAAGATCCTTTGATCTTTTCTACGGGGTCTGA
CGCTCAGTGGAACGAAAACTCACGTTAAGGGATTTTGGTCATGAGATTATCAAAAAGGATCTTCACCTAG
ATCCTTTTAAATTAAAAATGAAGTTTTAAATCAATCTAAAGTATATATGAGTAAACTTGGTCTGACAGTT
ACCAATGCTTAATCAGTGAGGCACCTATCTCAGCGATCTGTCTATTTCGTTCATCCATAGTTGCCTGACT
CCCCGTCGTGTAGATAACTACGATACGGGAGGGCTTACCATCTGGCCCCAGTGCTGCAATGATACCGCGA
GACCCACGCTCACCGGCTCCAGATTTATCAGCAATAAACCAGCCAGCCGGAAGGGCCGAGCGCAGAAGTG
GTCCTGCAACTTTATCCGCCTCCATCCAGTCTATTAATTGTTGCCGGGAAGCTAGAGTAAGTAGTTCGCC
AGTTAATAGTTTGCGCAACGTTGTTGCCATTGCTACAGGCATCGTGGTGTCACGCTCGTCGTTTGGTATG
GCTTCATTCAGCTCCGGTTCCCAACGATCAAGGCGAGTTACATGATCCCCCATGTTGTGCAAAAAAGCGG
TTAGCTCCTTCGGTCCTCCGATCGTTGTCAGAAGTAAGTTGGCCGCAGTGTTATCACTCATGGTTATGGC
AGCACTGCATAATTCTCTTACTGTCATGCCATCCGTAAGATGCTTTTCTGTGACTGGTGAGTACTCAACC
AAGTCATTCTGAGAATAGTGTATGCGGCGACCGAGTTGCTCTTGCCCGGCGTCAATACGGGATAATACCG
CGCCACATAGCAGAACTTTAAAAGTGCTCATCATTGGAAAACGTTCTTCGGGGCGAAAACTCTCAAGGAT
CTTACCGCTGTTGAGATCCAGTTCGATGTAACCCACTCGTGCACCCAACTGATCTTCAGCATCTTTTACT
TTCACCAGCGTTTCTGGGTGAGCAAAAACAGGAAGGCAAAATGCCGCAAAAAAGGGAATAAGGGCGACAC
GGAAATGTTGAATACTCATACTCTTCCTTTTTCAATATTATTGAAGCATTTATCAGGGTTATTGTCTCAT
GAGCGGATACATATTTGAATGTATTTAGAAAAATAAACAAATAGGGGTTCCGCGCACATTTCCCCGAAAA
GTGCCACCTGACGTCTAAGAAACCATTATTATCATGACATTAACCTATAAAAATAGGCGTATCACGAGGC
CCTTTCGTCTCGCGCGTTTCGGTGATGACGGTGAAAACCTCTGACACATGCAGCTCCCGGAGACGGTCAC
AGCTTGTCTGTAAGCGGATGCCGGGAGCAGACAAGCCCGTCAGGGCGCGTCAGCGGGTGTTGGCGGGTGT
CGGGGCTGGCTTAACTATGCGGCATCAGAGCAGATTGTACTGAGAGTGCACCATATGGACATATTGTCGT
TAGAACGCGGCTACAATTAATACATAACCTTATGTATCATACACATACGATTTAGGTGACACTATA
Features (pLannotate 1.2.2; 16 found; start..end, strand, type, name):
     64..951     +  CDS            HaloTag®: modified bacterial dehalogenase that forms covalent bonds with chloroalkane derivatives
    961..1082    +  polyA_signal   SV40 poly(A) signal: SV40 polyadenylation signal
   1089..1122    +  protein_bind   loxP: Cre-mediated recombination occurs in the 8-bp core sequence (GCATACAT). Cre recombinase
   1129..1445    +  promoter       SV40 promoter: SV40 enhancer and early promoter
   1458..1832    +  CDS            BleoR: antibiotic-binding protein; Sh ble from Streptoalloteichus hindustanus; confers resistance to bleomycin, phleomycin, and Zeocin™
   1842..2066    +  polyA_signal   bGH poly(A) signal: bovine growth hormone polyadenylation signal
   2073..2313    +  promoter       U6 promoter: RNA polymerase III promoter for human U6 snRNA
   2323..2356    +  protein_bind   loxP: Cre-mediated recombination occurs in the 8-bp core sequence (GCATACAT). Cre recombinase
   2394..2412    -  promoter       T7 promoter: promoter for bacteriophage T7 RNA polymerase
   2434..2487    -  CDS            lacI (fragment): lac repressor; lacI; The lac repressor binds to the lac operator to inhibit transcription in E. coli. This inhibition can be relieved by adding lactose or isopropyl-β-D-thiogalactopyranoside (IPTG).
   2670..3258    -  rep_origin     ori: high-copy-number ColE1/pMB1/pBR322/pUC origin of replication
   3429..4289    -  CDS            AmpR: β-lactamase; bla; confers resistance to ampicillin, carbenicillin, and related antibiotics
   4290..4394    -  promoter       AmpR promoter: bla
   4489..4524    +  CDS            rop (fragment): Rop protein, which maintains plasmids at low copy number; rop
   4626..4677    +  misc_feature   bom (fragment): basis of mobility region from pBR322
   4740..2       +  promoter       SP6 promoter (across the origin): promoter for bacteriophage SP6 RNA polymerase
