>Addgene plasmid #120066 | pMaCTag-Z23 | addgene full sequence | sequence record 232675 | Addgene NGS Result
ATTTAGGTGACACTATAGAACGCGGCCGCCAGCTGAAGCTTCGTACGTCAGGTGGAGGAGGTAGTGGCGG
AGGCGGATCCGCAGAAATCGGTACTGGCTTTCCATTCGACCCCCATTATGTGGAAGTCCTGGGCGAGCGC
ATGCACTACGTCGATGTTGGTCCGCGCGATGGCACCCCTGTGCTGTTCCTGCACGGTAACCCGACCTCCT
CCTACGTGTGGCGCAACATCATCCCGCATGTTGCACCGACCCATCGCTGCATTGCTCCAGACCTGATCGG
TATGGGCAAATCCGACAAACCAGACCTGGGTTATTTCTTCGACGACCACGTCCGCTTCATGGATGCCTTC
ATCGAAGCCCTGGGTCTGGAAGAGGTCGTCCTGGTCATTCACGACTGGGGCTCCGCTCTGGGTTTCCACT
GGGCCAAGCGCAATCCAGAGCGCGTCAAAGGTATTGCATTTATGGAGTTCATCCGCCCTATCCCGACCTG
GGACGAATGGCCAGAATTTGCCCGCGAGACCTTCCAGGCCTTCCGCACCACCGACGTCGGCCGCAAGCTG
ATCATCGATCAGAACGTTTTTATCGAGGGTACGCTGCCGATGGGTGTCGTCCGCCCGCTGACTGAAGTCG
AGATGGACCATTACCGCGAGCCGTTCCTGAATCCTGTTGACCGCGAGCCACTGTGGCGCTTCCCAAACGA
GCTGCCAATCGCCGGTGAGCCAGCGAACATCGTCGCGCTGGTCGAAGAATACATGGACTGGCTGCACCAG
TCCCCTGTCCCGAAGCTGCTGTTCTGGGGCACCCCAGGCGTTCTGATCCCACCGGCCGAAGCCGCTCGCC
TGGCCAAAAGCCTGCCTAACTGCAAGGCTGTGGACATCGGCCCGGGTCTGAATCTGCTGCAAGAAGACAA
CCCGGACCTGATCGGCAGCGAGATCGCGCGCTGGCTGTCCACGCTCGAGATTTCCGGCTGAACTAGTAAC
TTGTTTATTGCAGCTTATAATGGTTACAAATAAAGCAATAGCATCACAAATTTCACAAATAAAGCATTTT
TTTCACTGCATTCTAGTTGTGGTTTGTCCAAACTCATCAATGTATCTTAGTCGATATAACTTCGTATAGC
ATACATTATACGAAGTTATGTCGACGGTGTGGAAAGTCCCCAGGCTCCCCAGCAGGCAGAAGTATGCAAA
GCATGCATCTCAATTAGTCAGCAACCAGGTGTGGAAAGTCCCCAGGCTCCCCAGCAGGCAGAAGTATGCA
AAGCATGCATCTCAATTAGTCAGCAACCATAGTCCCGCCCCTAACTCCGCCCATCCCGCCCCTAACTCCG
CCCAGTTCCGCCCATTCTCCGCCCCATGGCTGACTAATTTTTTTTATTTATGCAGAGGCCGAGGCCGCCT
CGGCCTCTGAGCTATTCCAGAAGTAGTGAGGAGGCTTTTTTGGAGGCCTAGGCTTTTGCAAAGAATTCGC
CACCATGGCCAAGTTGACCAGTGCCGTTCCGGTGCTCACCGCGCGCGACGTCGCCGGAGCGGTCGAGTTC
TGGACCGACCGGCTCGGGTTCTCCCGGGACTTCGTGGAGGACGACTTCGCCGGTGTGGTCCGGGACGACG
TGACCCTGTTCATCAGCGCGGTCCAGGACCAGGTGGTGCCGGACAACACCCTGGCCTGGGTGTGGGTGCG
CGGCCTGGACGAGCTGTACGCCGAGTGGTCGGAGGTCGTGTCCACGAACTTCCGGGACGCCTCCGGGCCG
GCCATGACCGAGATCGGCGAGCAGCCGTGGGGGCGGGAGTTCGCCCTGCGCGACCCGGCCGGCAACTGCG
TGCACTTCGTGGCCGAGGAGCAGGACTGACTGCAGCGACTGTGCCTTCTAGTTGCCAGCCATCTGTTGTT
TGCCCCTCCCCCGTGCCTTCCTTGACCCTGGAAGGTGCCACTCCCACTGTCCTTTCCTAATAAAATGAGG
AAATTGCATCGCATTGTCTGAGTAGGTGTCATTCTATTCTGGGGGGTGGGGTGGGGCAGGACAGCAAGGG
GGAGGATTGGGAAGACAATAGCAGGCATGCTGGGGATGCGGTGGGCTCTATGGCTCGAGGAGGGCCTATT
TCCCATGATTCCTTCATATTTGCATATACGATACAAGGCTGTTAGAGAGATAATTGGAATTAATTTGACT
GTAAACACAAAGATATTAGTACAAAATACGTGACGTAGAAAGTAATAATTTCTTGGGTAGTTTGCAGTTT
TAAAATTATGTTTTAAAATGGACTATCATATGCTTACCGTAACTTGAAAGTATTTCGATTTCTTGGCTTT
ATATATCTTGTGGAAAGGACGAAACACCGATAACTTCGTATAGCATACATTATACGAAGTTATGGTACCG
ATGCAGCTAGCCCGCGGATCTGCCGGTCTCCCTATAGTGAGTCGTATTAATTTCGATAAGCCAGGTTAAC
CTGCATTAATGAATCGGCCAACGCGCGGGGAGAGGCGGTTTGCGTATTGGGCGCTCTTCCGCTTCCTCGC
TCACTGACTCGCTGCGCTCGGTCGTTCGGCTGCGGCGAGCGGTATCAGCTCACTCAAAGGCGGTAATACG
GTTATCCACAGAATCAGGGGATAACGCAGGAAAGAACATGTGAGCAAAAGGCCAGCAAAAGGCCAGGAAC
CGTAAAAAGGCCGCGTTGCTGGCGTTTTTCCATAGGCTCCGCCCCCCTGACGAGCATCACAAAAATCGAC
GCTCAAGTCAGAGGTGGCGAAACCCGACAGGACTATAAAGATACCAGGCGTTTCCCCCTGGAAGCTCCCT
CGTGCGCTCTCCTGTTCCGACCCTGCCGCTTACCGGATACCTGTCCGCCTTTCTCCCTTCGGGAAGCGTG
GCGCTTTCTCATAGCTCACGCTGTAGGTATCTCAGTTCGGTGTAGGTCGTTCGCTCCAAGCTGGGCTGTG
TGCACGAACCCCCCGTTCAGCCCGACCGCTGCGCCTTATCCGGTAACTATCGTCTTGAGTCCAACCCGGT
AAGACACGACTTATCGCCACTGGCAGCAGCCACTGGTAACAGGATTAGCAGAGCGAGGTATGTAGGCGGT
GCTACAGAGTTCTTGAAGTGGTGGCCTAACTACGGCTACACTAGAAGAACAGTATTTGGTATCTGCGCTC
TGCTGAAGCCAGTTACCTTCGGAAAAAGAGTTGGTAGCTCTTGATCCGGCAAACAAACCACCGCTGGTAG
CGGTGGTTTTTTTGTTTGCAAGCAGCAGATTACGCGCAGAAAAAAAGGATCTCAAGAAGATCCTTTGATC
TTTTCTACGGGGTCTGACGCTCAGTGGAACGAAAACTCACGTTAAGGGATTTTGGTCATGAGATTATCAA
AAAGGATCTTCACCTAGATCCTTTTAAATTAAAAATGAAGTTTTAAATCAATCTAAAGTATATATGAGTA
AACTTGGTCTGACAGTTACCAATGCTTAATCAGTGAGGCACCTATCTCAGCGATCTGTCTATTTCGTTCA
TCCATAGTTGCCTGACTCCCCGTCGTGTAGATAACTACGATACGGGAGGGCTTACCATCTGGCCCCAGTG
CTGCAATGATACCGCGAGACCCACGCTCACCGGCTCCAGATTTATCAGCAATAAACCAGCCAGCCGGAAG
GGCCGAGCGCAGAAGTGGTCCTGCAACTTTATCCGCCTCCATCCAGTCTATTAATTGTTGCCGGGAAGCT
AGAGTAAGTAGTTCGCCAGTTAATAGTTTGCGCAACGTTGTTGCCATTGCTACAGGCATCGTGGTGTCAC
GCTCGTCGTTTGGTATGGCTTCATTCAGCTCCGGTTCCCAACGATCAAGGCGAGTTACATGATCCCCCAT
GTTGTGCAAAAAAGCGGTTAGCTCCTTCGGTCCTCCGATCGTTGTCAGAAGTAAGTTGGCCGCAGTGTTA
TCACTCATGGTTATGGCAGCACTGCATAATTCTCTTACTGTCATGCCATCCGTAAGATGCTTTTCTGTGA
CTGGTGAGTACTCAACCAAGTCATTCTGAGAATAGTGTATGCGGCGACCGAGTTGCTCTTGCCCGGCGTC
AATACGGGATAATACCGCGCCACATAGCAGAACTTTAAAAGTGCTCATCATTGGAAAACGTTCTTCGGGG
CGAAAACTCTCAAGGATCTTACCGCTGTTGAGATCCAGTTCGATGTAACCCACTCGTGCACCCAACTGAT
CTTCAGCATCTTTTACTTTCACCAGCGTTTCTGGGTGAGCAAAAACAGGAAGGCAAAATGCCGCAAAAAA
GGGAATAAGGGCGACACGGAAATGTTGAATACTCATACTCTTCCTTTTTCAATATTATTGAAGCATTTAT
CAGGGTTATTGTCTCATGAGCGGATACATATTTGAATGTATTTAGAAAAATAAACAAATAGGGGTTCCGC
GCACATTTCCCCGAAAAGTGCCACCTGACGTCTAAGAAACCATTATTATCATGACATTAACCTATAAAAA
TAGGCGTATCACGAGGCCCTTTCGTCTCGCGCGTTTCGGTGATGACGGTGAAAACCTCTGACACATGCAG
CTCCCGGAGACGGTCACAGCTTGTCTGTAAGCGGATGCCGGGAGCAGACAAGCCCGTCAGGGCGCGTCAG
CGGGTGTTGGCGGGTGTCGGGGCTGGCTTAACTATGCGGCATCAGAGCAGATTGTACTGAGAGTGCACCA
TATGGACATATTGTCGTTAGAACGCGGCTACAATTAATACATAACCTTATGTATCATACACATACG
Features (pLannotate 1.2.2; 16 found; start..end, strand, type, name):
      1..19      +  promoter       SP6 promoter: promoter for bacteriophage SP6 RNA polymerase
     81..968     +  CDS            HaloTag®: modified bacterial dehalogenase that forms covalent bonds with chloroalkane derivatives
    978..1099    +  polyA_signal   SV40 poly(A) signal: SV40 polyadenylation signal
   1106..1139    +  protein_bind   loxP: Cre-mediated recombination occurs in the 8-bp core sequence (GCATACAT). Cre recombinase
   1146..1462    +  promoter       SV40 promoter: SV40 enhancer and early promoter
   1475..1849    +  CDS            BleoR: antibiotic-binding protein; Sh ble from Streptoalloteichus hindustanus; confers resistance to bleomycin, phleomycin, and Zeocin™
   1859..2083    +  polyA_signal   bGH poly(A) signal: bovine growth hormone polyadenylation signal
   2090..2330    +  promoter       U6 promoter: RNA polymerase III promoter for human U6 snRNA
   2340..2373    +  protein_bind   loxP: Cre-mediated recombination occurs in the 8-bp core sequence (GCATACAT). Cre recombinase
   2411..2429    -  promoter       T7 promoter: promoter for bacteriophage T7 RNA polymerase
   2451..2504    -  CDS            lacI (fragment): lac repressor; lacI; The lac repressor binds to the lac operator to inhibit transcription in E. coli. This inhibition can be relieved by adding lactose or isopropyl-β-D-thiogalactopyranoside (IPTG).
   2687..3275    -  rep_origin     ori: high-copy-number ColE1/pMB1/pBR322/pUC origin of replication
   3446..4306    -  CDS            AmpR: β-lactamase; bla; confers resistance to ampicillin, carbenicillin, and related antibiotics
   4307..4411    -  promoter       AmpR promoter: bla
   4506..4541    +  CDS            rop (fragment): Rop protein, which maintains plasmids at low copy number; rop
   4643..4694    +  misc_feature   bom (fragment): basis of mobility region from pBR322
