[The description below was written by a language model from this plasmid's Addgene catalogue record and pLannotate feature annotations shown in this document.]
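Description:
pMaCTag-Z23 is a PCR template plasmid built on the pFA6a backbone, intended not for direct transfection but as the source of a cassette for C-terminal tagging of endogenous mammalian genes with HaloTag in the CRISPR-Cas12a-assisted PCR tagging method. It is maintained in E. coli as a high-copy plasmid through a ColE1/pUC-type origin and selected with ampicillin via the AmpR (β-lactamase) gene. SP6 and T7 promoters flank the cassette, and short lacI, rop and bom fragments are backbone remnants. Both the depositor sequence and the repository's sequencing result are 4,756 nt and carry the same 16 features in the same order, differing only in where numbering begins.

The cassette begins with a promoterless HaloTag coding sequence, a modified bacterial dehalogenase that binds chloroalkane ligands covalently (the catalogue lists the insert species as human, but the tag is of bacterial origin). It is followed by an SV40 polyadenylation signal. Because it has no promoter, the tag is expressed only when fused in frame to the 3′ end of a target gene. Downstream, two loxP sites bracket an SV40 enhancer/early promoter driving BleoR (Sh ble, Zeocin resistance) with a bGH poly(A) signal, followed by a human U6 Pol III promoter. In PCR tagging, the gene-specific M1 and M2 oligos add homology arms. The position of the U6 promoter at the cassette's end is consistent with the reverse oligo supplying the Cas12a crRNA sequence, so that the PCR product both directs cleavage of the target locus and serves as the repair donor. The same-orientation loxP sites should permit Cre-mediated removal of the Zeocin marker and U6 promoter after selection, though the record does not state this use.
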