Addgene plasmid #120066: pMaCTag-Z23
Purpose: Template for C-terminal PCR tagging of mammalian genes (Zeocin selection) with Halo
Depositing lab: Michael Knop. Depositing organization: Universitaet Heidelberg. Publication: CRISPR-Cas12a-assisted PCR tagging of mammalian genes. Fueller J, Herbst K, Meurer M, Gubicza K, Kurtulmus B, Knopf JD, Kirrmaier D, Buchmuller BC, Pereira G, Lemberg MK, Knop M. J Cell Biol. 2020 Jun 1;219(6). pii: 151766. doi: 10.1083/jcb.201910210. PubMed 32406907.
Backbone
  Vector backbone: pFA6a
  Backbone size w/o insert (bp): 2412
  Vector type: PCR Template
  Selectable markers: Zeocin
Growth in bacteria
  Bacterial resistance: Ampicillin, 100 μg/mL
  Growth temperature: 37°C
  Growth strain: DH5alpha
  Copy number: High Copy
Gene/Insert
  Gene/Insert name: Halo
  Species: H. sapiens (human)
  Promoter: None
  Tag / fusion protein: Halo (C terminal on backbone)
  Cloning method: Restriction Enzyme; 5′ cloning site BamHI (not destroyed); 3′ cloning site SpeI (not destroyed)
  Sequencing primers: 5′ SP6; 3′ AAACCACAACTAGAATGCAGTG
Terms and licenses: Academic/Nonprofit Terms; Industry Terms: Not Available to Industry
Depositor comments: Template plasmid for C-terminal PCR tagging of mammalian genes. For M1 and M2 tagging oligo design please visit www.pcr-tagging.com Please visit https://www.biorxiv.org/content/early/2018/11/20/473876 for BioRxiv preprint
How to cite: pMaCTag-Z23 was a gift from Michael Knop (Addgene plasmid # 120066 ; http://n2t.net/addgene:120066 ; RRID:Addgene_120066)
